Addgene plasmid #234799: pVEA3-RE
Purpose: Mammalian expression of bovine arrestin-3 (R170E)
Depositing lab: Vsevolod Gurevich. Depositing organization: Vanderbilt University. Publication: GPCR Binding and JNK3 Activation by Arrestin-3 Have Different Structural Requirements. Zheng C, Weinstein LD, Nguyen KK, Grewal A, Gurevich EV, Gurevich VV. Cells. 2023 Jun 6;12(12):1563. doi: 10.3390/cells12121563. PubMed 37371033.
Backbone
  Vector backbone: pcDNA3
  Vector type: Mammalian Expression
Growth in bacteria
  Bacterial resistance: Ampicillin, 100 μg/mL
  Growth temperature: 37°C
  Growth strain: DH5alpha
  Copy number: High Copy
Gene/Insert
  Gene/Insert name: Arrestin-3
  Species: B. taurus (bovine)
  Mutation: R170E
  Entrez Gene: ARR3
  Tag / fusion protein: Venus (N terminal on insert)
  Cloning method: Restriction Enzyme; 5′ cloning site Unknown (unknown if destroyed)
Terms and licenses: Academic/Nonprofit Terms; Industry Terms: Not Available to Industry
How to cite: pVEA3-RE was a gift from Vsevolod Gurevich (Addgene plasmid # 234799 ; http://n2t.net/addgene:234799 ; RRID:Addgene_234799)
