[The description below was written by a language model from this plasmid's Addgene catalogue record and pLannotate feature annotations shown in this document.]
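Description:
pVEA3-RE is a 7,369-nt mammalian expression plasmid built on the pcDNA3 backbone that produces bovine arrestin-3 carrying the R170E substitution, fused at its N-terminus to the yellow fluorescent protein Venus. It is propagated in E. coli through a high-copy ColE1/pUC-type origin with ampicillin selection (β-lactamase under its own promoter). An f1 origin is also present. For selection in mammalian cells the backbone carries a neomycin/kanamycin phosphotransferase gene driven by the SV40 enhancer/early promoter and terminated by an SV40 polyadenylation signal. This arrangement normally allows G418 selection of stable transfectants.

The expression cassette consists of the human CMV immediate-early enhancer and promoter, followed by the Venus coding sequence (annotated as mVenus), the arrestin open reading frame, and a bovine growth hormone polyadenylation signal. T7 and SP6 promoters flank the insert, as is usual for pcDNA3. The automated annotation labels the arrestin coding region by similarity to human ARRB2 (β-arrestin-2), which is the same non-visual protein called arrestin-3 in the systematic nomenclature. The catalogue's Entrez link to ARR3, the cone arrestin gene symbol, therefore appears to be at odds with the sequence match. Short hits to lacI, ble, an HIV-1 LTR, bom and a second SV40 promoter are only fragments and most likely backbone remnants rather than functional parts.

The catalogue record does not explain the functional effect of R170E. The associated publication title concerns the differing structural requirements for GPCR binding and JNK3 activation by arrestin-3. This suggests the plasmid is used to express a fluorescently tagged mutant arrestin in cultured cells for studies of receptor binding and signalling.
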