Features (pLannotate 1.2.2; 22 found; start..end, strand, type, name):
    433..1021    +  rep_origin     ori: high-copy-number ColE1/pMB1/pBR322/pUC origin of replication
   1204..1296    +  CDS            lacI (fragment): lac repressor; lacI; The lac repressor binds to the lac operator to inhibit transcription in E. coli. This inhibition can be relieved by adding lactose or isopropyl-β-D-thiogalactopyranoside (IPTG).
   1309..1330    +  protein_bind   CAP binding site: CAP binding activates transcription in the presence of cAMP. E. coli catabolite activator protein
   1345..1375    +  promoter       lac promoter: promoter for the E. coli lac operon
   1383..1399    +  protein_bind   lac operator: The lac repressor binds to the lac operator to inhibit transcription in E. coli. This inhibition can be relieved by adding lactose or isopropyl-β-D-thiogalactopyranoside (IPTG). lac repressor encoded by lacI
   1472..1593    -  polyA_signal   SV40 poly(A) signal: SV40 polyadenylation signal
   1588..1746    -  CDS            ble (fragment): BLE_KLEPN - Experimental evidence at protein level: Swiss-Prot protein existence level 1. Binding protein with a strong affinity to the bleomycin family of antibiotics. Binds to CL990; an antimitotic-antibiotic compound. From Klebsiella pneumoniae.
   1770..2561    -  CDS            neo: KKA2_KLEPN - Also known as kan, nptII. Experimental evidence at protein level: Swiss-Prot protein existence level 1. Resistance to kanamycin, neomycin, paromomycin, ribostamycin, butirosin and gentamicin B. From Klebsiella pneumoniae.
   2628..2957    -  promoter       SV40 promoter: SV40 enhancer and early promoter
   2971..3399    -  rep_origin     f1 ori (sequence partly withheld): f1 bacteriophage origin of replication; arrow indicates direction of (+) strand synthesis
   3420..3441    -  promoter       SV40 promoter (fragment): SV40 enhancer and early promoter
   3445..3669    -  polyA_signal   bGH poly(A) signal: bovine growth hormone polyadenylation signal
   3695..3713    +  promoter       SP6 promoter: promoter for bacteriophage SP6 RNA polymerase
   3743..4969    -  CDS            ARRB2: ARRB2_HUMAN - Also known as ARB2, ARR2. Experimental evidence at protein level: Swiss-Prot protein existence level 1. Functions in regulating agonist-mediated G-protein coupled receptor (GPCR) signaling by mediating both receptor desensitization and resensitization processes. During homologous desensitization, beta- arrestins bind to the GPRK-phosphorylated receptor and sterically preclude its coupling to the cognate G-protein; the binding appears to require additional receptor determinants exposed only in the active receptor conformation. The beta-arrestins target many receptors for internali
   5003..5719    -  CDS            mVenus: mVenus is a basic (constitutively fluorescent) yellow fluorescent protein published in 2006, derived from Aequorea victoria. It is reported to be a rapidly-maturing monomer with moderate acid sensitivity.
   5754..5772    -  promoter       T7 promoter: promoter for bacteriophage T7 RNA polymerase
   5788..5821    -  LTR            5' LTR (truncated) (fragment): truncated 5' long terminal repeat (LTR) from HIV-1
   5817..6020    -  promoter       CMV promoter: human cytomegalovirus (CMV) immediate early promoter
   6021..6400    -  enhancer       CMV enhancer: human cytomegalovirus immediate early enhancer
   6555..6607    +  misc_feature   bom (fragment): basis of mobility region from pBR322
   6666..6770    +  promoter       AmpR promoter: bla
   6771..262     +  CDS            AmpR (across the origin): β-lactamase; bla; confers resistance to ampicillin, carbenicillin, and related antibiotics
>Addgene plasmid #234799 | pVEA3-RE | addgene full sequence | sequence record 469798 | Addgene NGS Result
TTCCCGGCAACAATTAATAGACTGGATGGAGGCGGATAAAGTTGCAGGACCACTTCTGCGCTCGGCCCTT
CCGGCTGGCTGGTTTATTGCTGATAAATCTGGAGCCGGTGAGCGTGGGTCTCGCGGTATCATTGCAGCAC
TGGGGCCAGATGGTAAGCCCTCCCGTATCGTAGTTATCTACACGACGGGGAGTCAGGCAACTATGGATGA
ACGAAATAGACAGATCGCTGAGATAGGTGCCTCACTGATTAAGCATTGGTAACTGTCAGACCAAGTTTAC
TCATATATACTTTAGATTGATTTAAAACTTCATTTTTAATTTAAAAGGATCTAGGTGAAGATCCTTTTTG
ATAATCTCATGACCAAAATCCCTTAACGTGAGTTTTCGTTCCACTGAGCGTCAGACCCCGTAGAAAAGAT
CAAAGGATCTTCTTGAGATCCTTTTTTTCTGCGCGTAATCTGCTGCTTGCAAACAAAAAAACCACCGCTA
CCAGCGGTGGTTTGTTTGCCGGATCAAGAGCTACCAACTCTTTTTCCGAAGGTAACTGGCTTCAGCAGAG
CGCAGATACCAAATACTGTTCTTCTAGTGTAGCCGTAGTTAGGCCACCACTTCAAGAACTCTGTAGCACC
GCCTACATACCTCGCTCTGCTAATCCTGTTACCAGTGGCTGCTGCCAGTGGCGATAAGTCGTGTCTTACC
GGGTTGGACTCAAGACGATAGTTACCGGATAAGGCGCAGCGGTCGGGCTGAACGGGGGGTTCGTGCACAC
AGCCCAGCTTGGAGCGAACGACCTACACCGAACTGAGATACCTACAGCGTGAGCTATGAGAAAGCGCCAC
GCTTCCCGAAGGGAGAAAGGCGGACAGGTATCCGGTAAGCGGCAGGGTCGGAACAGGAGAGCGCACGAGG
GAGCTTCCAGGGGGAAACGCCTGGTATCTTTATAGTCCTGTCGGGTTTCGCCACCTCTGACTTGAGCGTC
GATTTTTGTGATGCTCGTCAGGGGGGCGGAGCCTATGGAAAAACGCCAGCAACGCGGCCTTTTTACGGTT
CCTGGCCTTTTGCTGGCCTTTTGCTCACATGTTCTTTCCTGCGTTATCCCCTGATTCTGTGGATAACCGT
ATTACCGCCTTTGAGTGAGCTGATACCGCTCGCCGCAGCCGAACGACCGAGCGCAGCGAGTCAGTGAGCG
AGGAAGCGGAAGAGCGCCCAATACGCAAACCGCCTCTCCCCGCGCGTTGGCCGATTCATTAATGCAGCTG
GCACGACAGGTTTCCCGACTGGAAAGCGGGCAGTGAGCGCAACGCAATTAATGTGAGTTAGCTCACTCAT
TAGGCACCCCAGGCTTTACACTTTATGCTTCCGGCTCGTATGTTGTGTGGAATTGTGAGCGGATAACAAT
TTCACACAGGAAACAGCTATGACCATGATTACGCCAAGCTCTAGCTAGAGGTCGACGGTATACAGACATG
ATAAGATACATTGATGAGTTTGGACAAACCACAACTAGAATGCAGTGAAAAAAATGCTTTATTTGTGAAA
TTTGTGATGCTATTGCTTTATTTGTAACCATTATAAGCTGCAATAAACAAGTTGGGGTGGGCGAAGAACT
CCAGCATGAGATCCCCGCGCTGGAGGATCATCCAGCCGGCGTCCCGGAAAACGATTCCGAAGCCCAACCT
TTCATAGAAGGCGGCGGTGGAATCGAAATCTCGTGATGGCAGGTTGGGCGTCGCTTGGTCGGTCATTTCG
AACCCCAGAGTCCCGCTCAGAAGAACTCGTCAAGAAGGCGATAGAAGGCGATGCGCTGCGAATCGGGAGC
GGCGATACCGTAAAGCACGAGGAAGCGGTCAGCCCATTCGCCGCCAAGCTCTTCAGCAATATCACGGGTA
GCCAACGCTATGTCCTGATAGCGGTCCGCCACACCCAGCCGGCCACAGTCGATGAATCCAGAAAAGCGGC
CATTTTCCACCATGATATTCGGCAAGCAGGCATCGCCATGGGTCACGACGAGATCCTCGCCGTCGGGCAT
GCGCGCCTTGAGCCTGGCGAACAGTTCGGCTGGCGCGAGCCCCTGATGCTCTTCGTCCAGATCATCCTGA
TCGACAAGACCGGCTTCCATCCGAGTACGTGCTCGCTCGATGCGATGTTTCGCTTGGTGGTCGAATGGGC
AGGTAGCCGGATCAAGCGTATGCAGCCGCCGCATTGCATCAGCCATGATGGATACTTTCTCGGCAGGAGC
AAGGTGAGATGACAGGAGATCCTGCCCCGGCACTTCGCCCAATAGCAGCCAGTCCCTTCCCGCTTCAGTG
ACAACGTCGAGCACAGCTGCGCAAGGAACGCCCGTCGTGGCCAGCCACGATAGCCGCGCTGCCTCGTCCT
GCAGTTCATTCAGGGCACCGGACAGGTCGGTCTTGACAAAAAGAACCGGGCGCCCCTGCGCTGACAGCCG
GAACACGGCGGCATCAGAGCAGCCGATTGTCTGTTGTGCCCAGTCATAGCCGAATAGCCTCTCCACCCAA
GCGGCCGGAGAACCTGCGTGCAATCCATCTTGTTCAATCATGCGAAACGATCCTCATCCTGTCTCTTGAT
CAGATCCGAAAATGGATATACAAGCTCCCGGGAGCTTTTTGCAAAAGCCTAGGCCTCCAAAAAAGCCTCC
TCACTACTTCTGGAATAGCTCAGAGGCAGAGGCGGCCTCGGCCTCTGCATAAATAAAAAAAATTAGTCAG
CCATGGGGCGGAGAATGGGCGGAACTGGGCGGAGTTAGGGGCGGGATGGGCGGAGTTAGGGGCGGGACTA
TGGTTGCTGACTAATTGAGATGCATGCTTTGCATACTTCTGCCTGCTGGGGAGCCTGGGGACTTTCCACA
CCTGGTTGCTGACTAATTGAGATGCATGCTTTGCATACTTCTGCCTGCTGGGGAGCCTGGGGACTTTCCA
CACCCTAACTGACACACATTCCACAGAATTAATTCGCGTTAAATTTTTGTTAAATCAGCTCATTTTTTAA
CCAATAGGCCGAAATCGGCAAAATCCCTTATAAATCAAAAGAATAGACCGAGATAGGGT
[37 nt withheld, positions 3070-3106]
AAAGAACGTGGACTCCAACGTCAAAGG
[49 nt withheld, positions 3134-3182]
T
[91 nt withheld, positions 3184-3274]
G
[124 nt withheld, positions 3276-3399]
GGGGATACCCCCTAGAGCCCCAGCTGGTTCTTTCCGCCTCAGAAGCCATAGAGCCCACCGCATCCCCAGC
ATGCCTGCTATTGTCTTCCCAATCCTCCCCCTTGCTGTCCTGCCCCACCCCACCCCCCAGAATAGAATGA
CACCTACTCAGACAATGCGATGCAATTTCCTCATTTTATTAGGAAAGGACAGTGGGAGTGGCACCTTCCA
GGGTCAAGGAAGGCACGGGGGAGGGGCAAACAACAGATGGCTGGCAACTAGAAGGCACAGTCGAGGCTGA
TCAGCGAGCTCTAGCATTTAGGTGACACTATAGAATAGGGCCAAGCTTCCAGCCCTAATCGATACAGAAC
TGGTCGTCATAGTCCTCGTCCTTCAGCCCCTTGAGCCGCAGCCGGGCAAAGTCTTCGAACACGATGTCGT
CGTCTGTGGCATAGTTGGTTTCAAATTCAATGAGGTTGGTGTCCACGGGGGCATCTGTTTCAGGAACAGC
TGACTGGGGCCTGGGAAGGGCGATGTGATCATGGGGCTTGGGGTGCATGAGAACAAATGGCAGCTCCACT
GAGACATCCCCGCCTCGTGACACCACCAGCTTCACCTTGACCCTGTAGGACACCAGTATCCCCAGCACCT
CCTTGTTGGCACCCTCCTTCACAATGGTGCTCGAGGCCAGGTTGGTGTCCTCGTGCTTGAGCTTCCCATC
TAGAGCGAGGCCGCGCTTCTCCCGGTTGTTGCTGAGCAGCGGGGTTATGGTGTACACCTTACAGAACGTG
GAACTGGGCGACACCTGGTCATCTTGTTCGACCTGAGCCACGGGGCACTTGTACTGGGCGGTGCTGAAGA
GGCAGATGTCGGCGTACTGTCTCACAGAGACTTTGATCTTCTTGACAGTCTTGGTGGAGTTATTGGTGAC
GTGGACATTGACATTGAGGGGCTCCCCGTGGTAGTACAGCTCCTTGTCCAGTGAAGCCTCAAGGTGCAGG
GACCGGTCAGACATGAGGAAGTGGCGTGTGGTTTCAGCTGAAGGCTGGGGCCCTGGTTTCTCTGGGGCAA
ACTGCACCTTTTCGATCACCAGACGTACGGAGTTCCGTTTGTGGCTTTTCTCTTCTAGTGATTTGGCGCA
GAAGGCTCGAATCTCAAAGTCGACCCCGCAAGCCTTCCCCGTATCCTCTGGGCCTGGCTGTAGGGTGACG
GAGCAGGGCAGGTTCTGGGGTATTGTGAAAAAAAAGGGGTGGGCATGCTGGCCCAGCTTCCTCAGCAGCC
GCTCCTGCAGACGCGTAGGTGGTCTAGGTGGGTTAGGTGTTGGAGGGAAGGCCTGGTAGTTGGCGATGAA
CAGGTCTTTGCGGAAGGACAAGCCCAGGACGTCCAGGTCTTCGCGGCCATAGCGAAAGGCGCACGTGAGG
GTCACAAACACTTTGCGGTCCTTCAAGTAGTCCGGATCCACTAGCACCACACCATCTACAGGGTCCACTT
TGTCCAGGTGGTCCACAAAGTCCCGCTTGCCTAGGTACACGGTGAGCTTGCAGTTAGGACTCGATTTCTT
GAAGACCCTGGTCCCGGGTTTCTCCCCCATGGAGTCGAGCGCTCGCCGAGACTTAAGTCCGGACTTGTAC
AGCTCGTCCATGCCGAGAGTGATCCCGGCGGCGGTCACGAACTCCAGCAGGACCATGTGATCGCGCTTCT
CGTTGGGGTCTTTGCTCAGTTTGGACTGGTAGCTCAGGTAGTGGTTGTCGGGCAGCAGCACGGGGCCGTC
GCCGATGGGGGTGTTCTGCTGGTAGTGGTCGGCGAGCTGCACGCCGCCGTCCTCGATGTTGTGGCGGATC
TTGAAGTTGGCCTTGATGCCGTTCTTCTGCTTGTCGGCGGTGATATAGACGTTGTGGCTGTTGTAGTTGT
ACTCCAGCTTGTGCCCCAGGATGTTGCCGTCCTCCTTGAAGTCGATGCCCTTCAGCTCGATGCGGTTCAC
CAGGGTGTCGCCCTCGAACTTCACCTCGGCGCGGGTCTTGTAGTTGCCGTCGTCCTTGAAGAAGATGGTG
CGCTCCTGGACGTAGCCTTCGGGCATGGCGGACTTGAAGAAGTCGTGCTGCTTCATGTGGTCGGGGTAGC
GGGCGAAGCACTGCAGGCCGTAGCCCAGGGTGGTCACGAGGGTGGGCCAGGGCACGGGCAGCTTGCCGGT
GGTGCAGATCAGCTTCAGGGTCAGCTTGCCGTAGGTGGCATCGCCCTCGCCCTCGCCGGACACGCTGAAC
TTGTGGCCGTTTACGTCGCCGTCCAGCTCGACCAGGATGGGCACCACCCCGGTGAACAGCTCCTCGCCCT
TGCTCACCATCGTGGCCGCGATCGCGAATTCCAGCTTGGGTCTCCCTATAGTGAGTCGTATTAATTTCGA
TAAGCCAGTAAGCAGTGGGTTCTCTAGTTAGCCAGAGAGCTCTGCTTATATAGACCTCCCACCGTACACG
CCTACCGCCCATTTGCGTCAATGGGGCGGAGTTGTTACGACATTTTGGAAAGTCCCGTTGATTTTGGTGC
CAAAACAAACTCCCATTGACGTCAATGGGGTGGAGACTTGGAAATCCCCGTGAGTCAAACCGCTATCCAC
GCCCATTGATGTACTGCCAAAACCGCATCACCATGGTAATAGCGATGACTAATACGTAGATGTACTGCCA
AGTAGGAAAGTCCCATAAGGTCATGTACTGGGCATAATGCCAGGCGGGCCATTTACCGTCATTGACGTCA
ATAGGGGGCGTACTTGGCATATGATACACTTGATGTACTGCCAAGTGGGCAGTTTACCGTAAATACTCCA
CCCATTGACGTCAATGGAAAGTCCCTATTGGCGTTACTATGGGAACATACGTCATTATTGACGTCAATGG
GCGGGGGTCGTTGGGCGGTCAGCCAGGCGGGCCATTTACCGTAAGTTATGTAACGCGGAACTCCATATAT
GGGCTATGAACTAATGACCCCGTAATTGATTACTATTAATAACTAGTCAATAATCAATGTCAACGCGTAT
ATCTGGCCCGTACATCGCGAAGCAGCGCAAAACGCCTAACCCTAAGCAGATTCTTCATGCAATTGTCGGT
CAAGCCTTGCCTTGTTGTAGCTTAAATTTTGCTCGCGCACTACTCAGCGACCTCCAACACACAAGCAGGG
AGCAGATACTGGCTTAACTATGCGGCATCAGAGCAGATTGTACTGAGAGTGCACCATAGGGGATCGGGAG
ATCTCCCGATCCGTCGACGTCAGGTGGCACTTTTCGGGGAAATGTGCGCGGAACCCCTATTTGTTTATTT
TTCTAAATACATTCAAATATGTATCCGCTCATGAGACAATAACCCTGATAAATGCTTCAATAATATTGAA
AAAGGAAGAGTATGAGTATTCAACATTTCCGTGTCGCCCTTATTCCCTTTTTTGCGGCATTTTGCCTTCC
TGTTTTTGCTCACCCAGAAACGCTGGTGAAAGTAAAAGATGCTGAAGATCAGTTGGGTGCACGAGTGGGT
TACATCGAACTGGATCTCAACAGCGGTAAGATCCTTGAGAGTTTTCGCCCCGAAGAACGTTTTCCAATGA
TGAGCACTTTTAAAGTTCTGCTATGTGGCGCGGTATTATCCCGTATTGACGCCGGGCAAGAGCAACTCGG
TCGCCGCATACACTATTCTCAGAATGACTTGGTTGAGTACTCACCAGTCACAGAAAAGCATCTTACGGAT
GGCATGACAGTAAGAGAATTATGCAGTGCTGCCATAACCATGAGTGATAACACTGCGGCCAACTTACTTC
TGACAACGATCGGAGGACCGAAGGAGCTAACCGCTTTTTTGCACAACATGGGGGATCATGTAACTCGCCT
TGATCGTTGGGAACCGGAGCTGAATGAAGCCATACCAAACGACGAGCGTGACACCACGATGCCTGTAGCA
ATGGCAACAACGTTGCGCAAACTATTAACTGGCGAACTACTTACTCTAGC
